Addgene plasmid #148146: pT7-V5-SBP-C1-Hs4EBP1-YLLVtoAAAA_Z
Purpose: Mammalian Expression of Hs4EBP1-YLLVtoAAAA
Depositing lab: Elisa Izaurralde. Depositing organization: Max Planck Institute for Developmental Biology. Publication: GIGYF1/2 proteins use auxiliary sequences to selectively bind to 4EHP and repress target mRNA expression. Peter D, Weber R, Sandmeir F, Wohlbold L, Helms S, Bawankar P, Valkov E, Igreja C, Izaurralde E. Genes Dev. 2017 Jun 1;31(11):1147-1161. doi: 10.1101/gad.299420.117. Epub 2017 Jul 11. PubMed 28698298.
Backbone
  Vector backbone: Unknown
  Vector type: Mammalian Expression
Growth in bacteria
  Bacterial resistance: Kanamycin, 50 μg/mL
  Growth temperature: 37°C
  Growth strain: DH5alpha
  Copy number: High Copy
Gene/Insert
  Gene/Insert name: Hs4EBP1-YLLVtoAAAA
  Species: H. sapiens (human)
  Entrez Gene: EIF4EBP1 (a.k.a. 4E-BP1, 4EBP1, BP-1, PHAS-I)
  Cloning method: Unknown
Terms and licenses: Academic/Nonprofit Terms; Industry Terms: Not Available to Industry
Depositor comments: ORF extracted from NCBI:NM_004095.3 Plasmids from this collection were made available to the research community and donated after the lab closed. Please note that the sequence provided by the depositing laboratory may be theoretical/predicted or based on Sanger sequencing results. There may be discrepancies between sequencing results obtained by Addgene and the depositor sequence. If an Addgene verified sequence is not available, please contact before placing your order to request that our lab fully sequence the plasmid.
How to cite: pT7-V5-SBP-C1-Hs4EBP1-YLLVtoAAAA_Z was a gift from Elisa Izaurralde (Addgene plasmid # 148146 ; http://n2t.net/addgene:148146 ; RRID:Addgene_148146)
