[The description below was written by a language model from this plasmid's Addgene catalogue record and pLannotate feature annotations shown in this document.]
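Description:
pT7-V5-SBP-C1-Hs4EBP1-YLLVtoAAAA_Z is a 4,555-nt mammalian expression plasmid encoding a mutant form of human 4E-BP1 (EIF4EBP1), the translational repressor that competes with eIF4G for binding to the cap-binding protein eIF4E. The catalogue lists the backbone as unknown. The feature layout is a CMV-driven cassette followed by an SV40 poly(A) signal, an f1 ori, a dual-promoter NeoR/KanR unit and a pUC-type origin, which is typical of "C1"-style vectors in which tags sit upstream of the insert. The plasmid replicates at high copy in E. coli from the ColE1/pUC origin and is selected with kanamycin. The same aminoglycoside phosphotransferase gene is placed behind both the bacterial bla promoter and the SV40 early promoter and ends in an HSV TK poly(A) signal, so it could also support G418 selection in mammalian cells.

The CMV enhancer/promoter drives the expression cassette. A T7 promoter lies just downstream of it and would additionally allow in vitro transcription. The open reading frame begins with a V5 epitope tag for detection and a streptavidin-binding peptide (SBP) for affinity pulldown on streptavidin resin. These are fused N-terminally to the 4E-BP1 coding sequence, which was taken from the human reference mRNA. The name indicates that four residues (Y, L, L, V) were replaced by alanines. The record does not give their positions or explain the rationale, though the associated study concerns how 4E-binding proteins recognise eIF4E-family proteins such as 4EHP. The short HIV-1 LTR, large T antigen, ble and bGH poly(A) fragments are probably incidental annotation matches rather than functional elements. The construct is suited to expressing tagged mutant 4E-BP1 in human cells for pulldown and interaction assays. The depositor sequence may be theoretical rather than fully verified.
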