Features (pLannotate 1.2.2; 17 found; start..end, strand, type, name):
     61..364     +  enhancer       CMV enhancer: human cytomegalovirus immediate early enhancer
    365..568     +  promoter       CMV promoter: human cytomegalovirus (CMV) immediate early promoter
    564..597     +  LTR            5' LTR (truncated) (fragment): truncated 5' long terminal repeat (LTR) from HIV-1
    613..631     +  promoter       T7 promoter: promoter for bacteriophage T7 RNA polymerase
    668..709     +  CDS            V5 tag: epitope tag from simian virus 5
    731..844     +  CDS            SBP: streptavidin-binding peptide selected from a peptide library; binds streptavidin with nanomolar affinity (Keefe et al., 2001)
    857..1210    +  CDS            EIF4EBP1: 4EBP1_HUMAN - Experimental evidence at protein level: Swiss-Prot protein existence level 1. Repressor of translation initiation that regulates EIF4E activity by preventing its assembly into the eIF4F complex: hypophosphorylated form competes with EIF4G1/EIF4G3 and strongly binds to EIF4E, leading to repress translation. In contrast, hyperphosphorylated form dissociates from EIF4E, allowing interaction between EIF4G1/EIF4G3 and EIF4E, leading to initiation of translation. Mediates the regulation of protein translation by hormones, growth factors and other stimuli that signal through the MAP kin
   1236..1320    +  CDS            large T antigen (fragment): large T antigen from SV40 (simian virus 40)
   1343..1464    +  polyA_signal   SV40 poly(A) signal: SV40 polyadenylation signal
   1498..1926    -  rep_origin     f1 ori (sequence partly withheld): f1 bacteriophage origin of replication; arrow indicates direction of (+) strand synthesis
   1953..2057    +  promoter       AmpR promoter: bla
   2059..2416    +  promoter       SV40 promoter: SV40 enhancer and early promoter
   2451..3245    +  CDS            NeoR/KanR: aminoglycoside phosphotransferase from Tn5; aph(3')-II (or nptII); confers resistance to neomycin, kanamycin, and G418 (Geneticin®)
   3266..3418    +  CDS            ble (fragment): BLE_KLEPN - Experimental evidence at protein level: Swiss-Prot protein existence level 1. Binding protein with a strong affinity to the bleomycin family of antibiotics. Binds to CL990; an antimitotic-antibiotic compound. From Klebsiella pneumoniae.
   3477..3524    +  polyA_signal   HSV TK poly(A) signal: herpes simplex virus thymidine kinase polyadenylation signal (Cole and Stacy, 1985)
   3615..3631    -  polyA_signal   bGH poly(A) signal (fragment): bovine growth hormone polyadenylation signal
   3853..4441    +  rep_origin     ori: high-copy-number ColE1/pMB1/pBR322/pUC origin of replication
>Addgene plasmid #148146 | pT7-V5-SBP-C1-Hs4EBP1-YLLVtoAAAA_Z | depositor full sequence | sequence record 290594 | Full Sequence
TAGTTATTAATAGTAATCAATTACGGGGTCATTAGTTCATAGCCCATATATGGAGTTCCGCGTTACATAA
CTTACGGTAAATGGCCCGCCTGGCTGACCGCCCAACGACCCCCGCCCATTGACGTCAATAATGACGTATG
TTCCCATAGTAACGCCAATAGGGACTTTCCATTGACGTCAATGGGTGGAGTATTTACGGTAAACTGCCCA
CTTGGCAGTACATCAAGTGTATCATATGCCAAGTACGCCCCCTATTGACGTCAATGACGGTAAATGGCCC
GCCTGGCATTATGCCCAGTACATGACCTTATGGGACTTTCCTACTTGGCAGTACATCTACGTATTAGTCA
TCGCTATTACCATGGTGATGCGGTTTTGGCAGTACATCAATGGGCGTGGATAGCGGTTTGACTCACGGGG
ATTTCCAAGTCTCCACCCCATTGACGTCAATGGGAGTTTGTTTTGGCACCAAAATCAACGGGACTTTCCA
AAATGTCGTAACAACTCCGCCCCATTGACGCAAATGGGCGGTAGGCGTGTACGGTGGGAGGTCTATATAA
GCAGAGCTCTCTGGCTAACTAGAGAACCCACTGCTTACTGGCTTATCGAAATTAATACGACTCACTATAG
GGAGACCCAAGCTCTAGCGCTACCGGTCGCCACCATGGGTAAGCCTATCCCTAACCCTCTCCTCGGTCTC
GATTCTACGCCCGGAAGCGGTAGCGGTACGATGGACGAGAAGACCACCGGCTGGGGGGGCGGCCACGTGG
TGGAGGGCCTGGCCGGCGAGCTGGAGCAGCTGCGGGCCAGGCTGGAGCACCACCCTCAGGGCCAGCGGGA
GCCCAGATCTCGAGCTATGTCCGGGGGCAGCAGCTGCAGCCAGACCCCAAGCCGGGCCATCCCCGCCACT
CGCCGGGTGGTGCTCGGCGACGGCGTGCAGCTCCCGCCCGGGGACTACAGCACGACCCCCGGCGGCACGC
TCTTCAGCACCACCCCGGGAGGTACCAGGATCATCGCCGACCGGAAATTCGCGATGGAGTGTCGGAACTC
ACCTGTGACCAAAACACCCCCAAGGGATGCACCCACCATTCCGGGGGCAACCAGCCCTTCCAGTGATGAG
CCCCCCATGGAAGCCAGCCAGAGCCACCTGCGCAATAGCCCAGAAGATAAGCGGGCGGGCGGTGAAGAGT
CACAGTTTGAGATGGACATTTAAGGATCCACCGGATCTAGATAACTGATCATAATCAGCCATACCACATT
TGTAGAGGTTTTACTTGCTTTAAAAAACCTCCCACACCTCCCCCTGAACCTGAAACATAAAATGAATGCA
ATTGTTGTTGTTAACTTGTTTATTGCAGCTTATAATGGTTACAAATAAAGCAATAGCATCACAAATTTCA
CAAATAAAGCATTTTTTTCACTGCATTCTAGTTGTGGTTTGTCCAAACTCATCAATGTATCTTAACGCGT
AAATTGTAAGCGTTAATATTTTGTTAAAATTCGCGTTAAATTTTTGTTAAATCAGCTCATTTTTTAACCA
ATAGGCCGAAATCGGCAAAATCCCTTATAAATCAAAAGAATAGACCGAGATAGGGT
[37 nt withheld, positions 1597-1633]
AAAGAACGTGGACTCCAACGTCAAAGG
[49 nt withheld, positions 1661-1709]
T
[91 nt withheld, positions 1711-1801]
G
[124 nt withheld, positions 1803-1926]
CAGGTGGCACTTTTCGGGGAAATGTGCGCGGAACCCCTATTTGTTTATTTTTCTAAATACATTCAAATAT
GTATCCGCTCATGAGACAATAACCCTGATAAATGCTTCAATAATATTGAAAAAGGAAGAGTCCTGAGGCG
GAAAGAACCAGCTGTGGAATGTGTGTCAGTTAGGGTGTGGAAAGTCCCCAGGCTCCCCAGCAGGCAGAAG
TATGCAAAGCATGCATCTCAATTAGTCAGCAACCAGGTGTGGAAAGTCCCCAGGCTCCCCAGCAGGCAGA
AGTATGCAAAGCATGCATCTCAATTAGTCAGCAACCATAGTCCCGCCCCTAACTCCGCCCATCCCGCCCC
TAACTCCGCCCAGTTCCGCCCATTCTCCGCCCCATGGCTGACTAATTTTTTTTATTTATGCAGAGGCCGA
GGCCGCCTCGGCCTCTGAGCTATTCCAGAAGTAGTGAGGAGGCTTTTTTGGAGGCCTAGGCTTTTGCAAA
GATCGATCAAGAGACAGGATGAGGATCGTTTCGCATGATTGAACAAGATGGATTGCACGCAGGTTCTCCG
GCCGCTTGGGTGGAGAGGCTATTCGGCTATGACTGGGCACAACAGACAATCGGCTGCTCTGATGCCGCCG
TGTTCCGGCTGTCAGCGCAGGGGCGCCCGGTTCTTTTTGTCAAGACCGACCTGTCCGGTGCCCTGAATGA
ACTGCAAGACGAGGCAGCGCGGCTATCGTGGCTGGCCACGACGGGCGTTCCTTGCGCAGCTGTGCTCGAC
GTTGTCACTGAAGCGGGAAGGGACTGGCTGCTATTGGGCGAAGTGCCGGGGCAGGATCTCCTGTCATCTC
ACCTTGCTCCTGCCGAGAAAGTATCCATCATGGCTGATGCAATGCGGCGGCTGCATACGCTTGATCCGGC
TACCTGCCCATTCGACCACCAAGCGAAACATCGCATCGAGCGAGCACGTACTCGGATGGAAGCCGGTCTT
GTCGATCAGGATGATCTGGACGAAGAGCATCAGGGGCTCGCGCCAGCCGAACTGTTCGCCAGGCTCAAGG
CGAGCATGCCCGACGGCGAGGATCTCGTCGTGACCCATGGCGATGCCTGCTTGCCGAATATCATGGTGGA
AAATGGCCGCTTTTCTGGATTCATCGACTGTGGCCGGCTGGGTGTGGCGGACCGCTATCAGGACATAGCG
TTGGCTACCCGTGATATTGCTGAAGAGCTTGGCGGCGAATGGGCTGACCGCTTCCTCGTGCTTTACGGTA
TCGCCGCTCCCGATTCGCAGCGCATCGCCTTCTATCGCCTTCTTGACGAGTTCTTCTGAGCGGGACTCTG
GGGTTCGAAATGACCGACCAAGCGACGCCCAACCTGCCATCACGAGATTTCGATTCCACCGCCGCCTTCT
ATGAAAGGTTGGGCTTCGGAATCGTTTTCCGGGACGCCGGCTGGATGATCCTCCAGCGCGGGGATCTCAT
GCTGGAGTTCTTCGCCCACCCTAGGGGGAGGCTAACTGAAACACGGAAGGAGACAATACCGGAAGGAACC
CGCGCTATGACGGCAATAAAAAGACAGAATAAAACGCACGGTGTTGGGTCGTTTGTTCATAAACGCGGGG
TTCGGTCCCAGGGCTGGCACTCTGTCGATACCCCACCGAGACCCCATTGGGGCCAATACGCCCGCGTTTC
TTCCTTTTCCCCACCCCACCCCCCAAGTTCGGGTGAAGGCCCAGGGCTCGCAGCCAACGTCGGGGCGGCA
GGCCCTGCCATAGCCTCAGGTTACTCATATATACTTTAGATTGATTTAAAACTTCATTTTTAATTTAAAA
GGATCTAGGTGAAGATCCTTTTTGATAATCTCATGACCAAAATCCCTTAACGTGAGTTTTCGTTCCACTG
AGCGTCAGACCCCGTAGAAAAGATCAAAGGATCTTCTTGAGATCCTTTTTTTCTGCGCGTAATCTGCTGC
TTGCAAACAAAAAAACCACCGCTACCAGCGGTGGTTTGTTTGCCGGATCAAGAGCTACCAACTCTTTTTC
CGAAGGTAACTGGCTTCAGCAGAGCGCAGATACCAAATACTGTCCTTCTAGTGTAGCCGTAGTTAGGCCA
CCACTTCAAGAACTCTGTAGCACCGCCTACATACCTCGCTCTGCTAATCCTGTTACCAGTGGCTGCTGCC
AGTGGCGATAAGTCGTGTCTTACCGGGTTGGACTCAAGACGATAGTTACCGGATAAGGCGCAGCGGTCGG
GCTGAACGGGGGGTTCGTGCACACAGCCCAGCTTGGAGCGAACGACCTACACCGAACTGAGATACCTACA
GCGTGAGCTATGAGAAAGCGCCACGCTTCCCGAAGGGAGAAAGGCGGACAGGTATCCGGTAAGCGGCAGG
GTCGGAACAGGAGAGCGCACGAGGGAGCTTCCAGGGGGAAACGCCTGGTATCTTTATAGTCCTGTCGGGT
TTCGCCACCTCTGACTTGAGCGTCGATTTTTGTGATGCTCGTCAGGGGGGCGGAGCCTATGGAAAAACGC
CAGCAACGCGGCCTTTTTACGGTTCCTGGCCTTTTGCTGGCCTTTTGCTCACATGTTCTTTCCTGCGTTA
TCCCCTGATTCTGTGGATAACCGTATTACCGCCATGCAT
